Addgene plasmid #171672: pSunS
Purpose: SunS expression in E. coli
Depositing lab: Wilfred van der Donk. Depositing organization: University of Illinois at Urbana-Champaign. Publication: Structural and mechanistic investigations of protein S-glycosyltransferases. Fujinami D, Garcia de Gonzalo CV, Biswas S, Hao Y, Wang H, Garg N, Lukk T, Nair SK, van der Donk WA. Cell Chem Biol. 2021 Dec 16;28(12):1740-1749.e6. doi: 10.1016/j.chembiol.2021.06.009. Epub 2021 Jul 21. PubMed 34283964.
Backbone
  Vector backbone: pET28b
  Backbone manufacturer: invitrogen
  Backbone size w/o insert (bp): 5293
  Total vector size (bp): 6562
  Vector type: Bacterial Expression
Growth in bacteria
  Bacterial resistance: Kanamycin, 50 μg/mL
  Growth temperature: 37°C
  Growth strain: DH5alpha
  Copy number: Low Copy
Gene/Insert
  Gene/Insert name: Glycosyltransferase SunS (alt name: SunS)
  Species: Bacillus subtilis (strain 168)
  Insert size (bp): 1269
  Entrez Gene: sunS (a.k.a. BSU_21450, BSU21450)
  Promoter: T7
  Tag / fusion protein: His-tag (N terminal on backbone)
  Cloning method: Gibson Cloning
  Sequencing primers: 5′ TAATACGACTCACTATAGGG; 3′ GCTAGTTATTGCTCAGCGG
Terms and licenses: Academic/Nonprofit Terms; Industry Terms: Not Available to Industry
How to cite: pSunS was a gift from Wilfred van der Donk (Addgene plasmid # 171672 ; http://n2t.net/addgene:171672 ; RRID:Addgene_171672)
