[The description below was written by a language model from this plasmid's Addgene catalogue record and pLannotate feature annotations shown in this document.]
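Description:
pSunS is a bacterial expression plasmid built on the pET28b backbone for producing the Bacillus subtilis 168 glycosyltransferase SunS in E. coli. The roughly 6.6 kb plasmid is selected with kanamycin through an aminoglycoside phosphotransferase (KanR) gene. It replicates from a pBR322-type ColE1 origin accompanied by the bom region and the rop gene, which keeps copy number low, consistent with the low-copy designation in the record. An f1 origin is also present, along with short remnants annotated as tetracycline-resistance fragments that are simply residual pBR322-derived backbone sequence and not functional markers.

The approximately 1.27 kb sunS coding sequence, inserted by Gibson cloning, sits downstream of a T7 promoter with an adjacent lac operator and the T7 gene 10 ribosome binding site, and is followed by the T7 terminator. The plasmid-borne lacI gene supplies lac repressor, so transcription is held off until IPTG induction in a host that provides T7 RNA polymerase. The enzyme is expressed with an N-terminal His-tag from the backbone, separated from SunS by a thrombin cleavage site that allows tag removal after affinity purification. A second His-tag-like stretch is annotated just downstream of the sunS coding region, matching the optional C-terminal tag of pET28. The record lists only the N-terminal tag, so this element is probably not translated, though the table does not settle that.

SunS is an S-glycosyltransferase that transfers a hexose onto a cysteine residue of the bacteriocin sublancin (SunA) and accepts several nucleotide sugars as donors. The construct was deposited in connection with structural and mechanistic work on protein S-glycosyltransferases, so it suits recombinant production of purified enzyme for biochemical and structural studies.
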