Features (pLannotate 1.2.2; 21 found; start..end, strand, type, name):
      1..19      +  promoter       T7 promoter: promoter for bacteriophage T7 RNA polymerase
     20..44      +  protein_bind   lac operator: The lac repressor binds to the lac operator to inhibit transcription in E. coli. This inhibition can be relieved by adding lactose or isopropyl-β-D-thiogalactopyranoside (IPTG). lac repressor encoded by lacI
     59..81      +  RBS            RBS: efficient ribosome binding site from bacteriophage T7 gene 10 (Olins and Rangwala, 1989)
    100..116     +  CDS            capTEV™ (fragment): composite tag for in vivo biotinylation, TEV protease cleavage, and 6xHis tagging
    127..144     +  CDS            thrombin site: thrombin recognition and cleavage site
    148..1413    +  CDS            sunS: SUNS_BACSU - Also known as yolJ. Experimental evidence at protein level: Swiss-Prot protein existence level 1. Transfers a hexose moiety onto 'Cys-41' of bacteriocin sublancin-168 (SunA). Accepts UDP-glucose (UDP-Glc), UDP-N- acetylglucosamine (UDP-GlcNAc), UDP-galactose (UDP-Gal), UDP-xylose (UDP-Xyl) and GDP-mannose as substrate. From Bacillus subtilis (strain 168).
   1423..1440    +  CDS            9xHis (fragment): 9xHis affinity tag
   1450..1499    +  CDS            SET1 (fragment): solubility-enhancement tag derived from T7 phage gene 10B
   1507..1554    +  terminator     T7 terminator: transcription terminator for bacteriophage T7 RNA polymerase
   1591..2019    +  rep_origin     f1 ori (sequence partly withheld): f1 bacteriophage origin of replication; arrow indicates direction of (+) strand synthesis
   2072..2129    +  promoter       AmpR promoter (fragment): bla
   2138..2953    -  CDS            KanR: aminoglycoside phosphotransferase; aph(3')-Ia; confers resistance to kanamycin in bacteria or G418 (Geneticin®) in eukaryotes
   3075..3663    +  rep_origin     ori: high-copy-number ColE1/pMB1/pBR322/pUC origin of replication
   3849..3988    -  misc_feature   bom: basis of mobility region from pBR322
   4090..4281    -  CDS            rop: Rop protein, which maintains plasmids at low copy number; rop
   4298..4678    +  CDS            YPB1_ECOLX: Protein predicted: Swiss-Prot protein existence level 4. From Escherichia coli.
   4750..5041    -  CDS            TcR (fragment): tetracycline efflux protein; tet; confers resistance to tetracycline
   5056..5077    -  protein_bind   CAP binding site: CAP binding activates transcription in the presence of cAMP. E. coli catabolite activator protein
   5090..6172    -  CDS            lacI: lac repressor; lacI; The lac repressor binds to the lac operator to inhibit transcription in E. coli. This inhibition can be relieved by adding lactose or isopropyl-β-D-thiogalactopyranoside (IPTG).
   6173..6250    -  promoter       lacI promoter: lacI
   6258..6537    -  CDS            TcR (fragment): tetracycline efflux protein; tet; confers resistance to tetracycline
>Addgene plasmid #171672 | pSunS | addgene full sequence | sequence record 339786 | Addgene NGS Result
TAATACGACTCACTATAGGGGAATTGTGAGCGGATAACAATTCCCCTCTAGAAATAATTTTGTTTAACTT
TAAGAAGGAGATATACCATGGGCAGCAGCCATCATCATCATCATCACAGCAGCGGCCTGGTGCCGCGCGG
CAGCCATATGAAACTGAGTGATATTTATTTGGAATTAAAGAAAGGCTATGCCGATTCTTTATTGTATTCA
GATTTGTCATTGTTGGTTAATATAATGGAATATGAAAAAGATATTGATGTGATGTCAATTCAATCTTTGG
TTGCAGGTTATGAAAAATCAGATACTCCTACAATAACATGCGGTATTATAGTTTATAACGAAAGCAAGAG
AATTAAAAAGTGTTTAAATAGTGTTAAAGATGATTTTAACGAGATTATTGTTCTAGATTCATACTCCACT
GATGATACCGTTGATATTATTAAATGTGATTTTCCTGATGTTGAAATTAAATATGAAAAGTGGAAGAATG
ATTTTTCCTATGCTAGAAATAAAATTATAGAGTATGCTACTTCCGAATGGATTTATTTTATTGATGCAGA
TAATTTATACTCTAAAGAAAACAAAGGGAAAATAGCTAAAGTAGCTAGAGTTTTAGAGTTTTTTTCTATT
GATTGTGTAGTTAGTCCATATATAGAAGAATATACTGGACATCTATATTCTGATACACGAAGAATGTTTC
GGCTCAATGGTAAAGTTAAATTTCATGGGAAAGTGCATGAAGAACCTATGAATTATAATCATAGTCTACC
TTTTAATTTCATTGTGAACCTTAAGGTTTACCATAATGGATATAATCCTTCAGAGAATAATATAAAATCA
AAAACACGAAGGAATATAAATCTCACAGAAGAAATGTTAAGATTGGAGCCCGAAAACCCAAAATGGTTAT
TCTTTTTCGGCAGAGAACTACATTTACTTGATAAAGATGAAGAAGCAATTGATTATCTGAAAAAATCAAT
AAACAACTATAAAAAATTTAATGATCAAAGACATTTTATAGATGCTTTAGTGCTATTATGTACTTTATTA
TTGCAGAGAAATAATTATGTTGACTTAACTTTATATTTGGATATATTGGAAACTGAATATCCAAGATGTG
TTGATGTTGATTACTTTAGATCTGCAATTTTGTTAGTAGATATGCAAAATAAACTTACTTCTTTAAGCAA
TATGATTGATGAAGCTCTTACAGACGAGAGATACAGTGCTATAAATACAACAAAAGATCACTTTAAAAGA
ATTTTAATAAGCCTTAATATTCAACTCGAAAATTGGGAAAGAGTAAAAGAAATATCAGGGGAAATTAAAA
ATGATAATATGAAAAAAGAAATTAAACAATATCTTGCCAACTCACTCCACAATATTGAACACGTCCTGAA
AGGAATTGAAGTATGACTCGAGCACCACCACCACCACCACTGAGATCCGGCTGCTAACAAAGCCCGAAAG
GAAGCTGAGTTGGCTGCTGCCACCGCTGAGCAATAACTAGCATAACCCCTTGGGGCCTCTAAACGGGTCT
TGAGGGGTTTTTTGCTGAAAGGAGGAACTATATCCGGATTGGCGAATGGG
[124 nt withheld, positions 1591-1714]
C
[91 nt withheld, positions 1716-1806]
A
[49 nt withheld, positions 1808-1856]
CCTTTGACGTTGGAGTCCACGTTCTTT
[37 nt withheld, positions 1884-1920]
ACCCTATCTCGGTCTATTCTTTTGATTTATAAGGGATTTTGCCGATTTCGGCCTATTGGTTAAAAAATGA
GCTGATTTAACAAAAATTTAACGCGAATTTTAACAAAATATTAACGCTTACAATTTAGGTGGCACTTTTC
GGGGAAATGTGCGCGGAACCCCTATTTGTTTATTTTTCTAAATACATTCAAATATGTATCCGCTCATGAA
TTAATTCTTAGAAAAACTCATCGAGCATCAAATGAAACTGCAATTTATTCATATCAGGATTATCAATACC
ATATTTTTGAAAAAGCCGTTTCTGTAATGAAGGAGAAAACTCACCGAGGCAGTTCCATAGGATGGCAAGA
TCCTGGTATCGGTCTGCGATTCCGACTCGTCCAACATCAATACAACCTATTAATTTCCCCTCGTCAAAAA
TAAGGTTATCAAGTGAGAAATCACCATGAGTGACGACTGAATCCGGTGAGAATGGCAAAAGTTTATGCAT
TTCTTTCCAGACTTGTTCAACAGGCCAGCCATTACGCTCGTCATCAAAATCACTCGCATCAACCAAACCG
TTATTCATTCGTGATTGCGCCTGAGCGAGACGAAATACGCGATCGCTGTTAAAAGGACAATTACAAACAG
GAATCGAATGCAACCGGCGCAGGAACACTGCCAGCGCATCAACAATATTTTCACCTGAATCAGGATATTC
TTCTAATACCTGGAATGCTGTTTTCCCGGGGATCGCAGTGGTGAGTAACCATGCATCATCAGGAGTACGG
ATAAAATGCTTGATGGTCGGAAGAGGCATAAATTCCGTCAGCCAGTTTAGTCTGACCATCTCATCTGTAA
CATCATTGGCAACGCTACCTTTGCCATGTTTCAGAAACAACTCTGGCGCATCGGGCTTCCCATACAATCG
ATAGATTGTCGCACCTGATTGCCCGACATTATCGCGAGCCCATTTATACCCATATAAATCAGCATCCATG
TTGGAATTTAATCGCGGCCTAGAGCAAGACGTTTCCCGTTGAATATGGCTCATAACACCCCTTGTATTAC
TGTTTATGTAAGCAGACAGTTTTATTGTTCATGACCAAAATCCCTTAACGTGAGTTTTCGTTCCACTGAG
CGTCAGACCCCGTAGAAAAGATCAAAGGATCTTCTTGAGATCCTTTTTTTCTGCGCGTAATCTGCTGCTT
GCAAACAAAAAAACCACCGCTACCAGCGGTGGTTTGTTTGCCGGATCAAGAGCTACCAACTCTTTTTCCG
AAGGTAACTGGCTTCAGCAGAGCGCAGATACCAAATACTGTCCTTCTAGTGTAGCCGTAGTTAGGCCACC
ACTTCAAGAACTCTGTAGCACCGCCTACATACCTCGCTCTGCTAATCCTGTTACCAGTGGCTGCTGCCAG
TGGCGATAAGTCGTGTCTTACCGGGTTGGACTCAAGACGATAGTTACCGGATAAGGCGCAGCGGTCGGGC
TGAACGGGGGGTTCGTGCACACAGCCCAGCTTGGAGCGAACGACCTACACCGAACTGAGATACCTACAGC
GTGAGCTATGAGAAAGCGCCACGCTTCCCGAAGGGAGAAAGGCGGACAGGTATCCGGTAAGCGGCAGGGT
CGGAACAGGAGAGCGCACGAGGGAGCTTCCAGGGGGAAACGCCTGGTATCTTTATAGTCCTGTCGGGTTT
CGCCACCTCTGACTTGAGCGTCGATTTTTGTGATGCTCGTCAGGGGGGCGGAGCCTATGGAAAAACGCCA
GCAACGCGGCCTTTTTACGGTTCCTGGCCTTTTGCTGGCCTTTTGCTCACATGTTCTTTCCTGCGTTATC
CCCTGATTCTGTGGATAACCGTATTACCGCCTTTGAGTGAGCTGATACCGCTCGCCGCAGCCGAACGACC
GAGCGCAGCGAGTCAGTGAGCGAGGAAGCGGAAGAGCGCCTGATGCGGTATTTTCTCCTTACGCATCTGT
GCGGTATTTCACACCGCAATGGTGCACTCTCAGTACAATCTGCTCTGATGCCGCATAGTTAAGCCAGTAT
ACACTCCGCTATCGCTACGTGACTGGGTCATGGCTGCGCCCCGACACCCGCCAACACCCGCTGACGCGCC
CTGACGGGCTTGTCTGCTCCCGGCATCCGCTTACAGACAAGCTGTGACCGTCTCCGGGAGCTGCATGTGT
CAGAGGTTTTCACCGTCATCACCGAAACGCGCGAGGCAGCTGCGGTAAAGCTCATCAGCGTGGTCGTGAA
GCGATTCACAGATGTCTGCCTGTTCATCCGCGTCCAGCTCGTTGAGTTTCTCCAGAAGCGTTAATGTCTG
GCTTCTGATAAAGCGGGCCATGTTAAGGGCGGTTTTTTCCTGTTTGGTCACTGATGCCTCCGTGTAAGGG
GGATTTCTGTTCATGGGGGTAATGATACCGATGAAACGAGAGAGGATGCTCACGATACGGGTTACTGATG
ATGAACATGCCCGGTTACTGGAACGTTGTGAGGGTAAACAACTGGCGGTATGGATGCGGCGGGACCAGAG
AAAAATCACTCAGGGTCAATGCCAGCGCTTCGTTAATACAGATGTAGGTGTTCCACAGGGTAGCCAGCAG
CATCCTGCGATGCAGATCCGGAACATAATGGTGCAGGGCGCTGACTTCCGCGTTTCCAGACTTTACGAAA
CACGGAAACCGAAGACCATTCATGTTGTTGCTCAGGTCGCAGACGTTTTGCAGCAGCAGTCGCTTCACGT
TCGCTCGCGTATCGGTGATTCATTCTGCTAACCAGTAAGGCAACCCCGCCAGCCTAGCCGGGTCCTCAAC
GACAGGAGCACGATCATGCGCACCCGTGGGGCCGCCATGCCGGCGATAATGGCCTGCTTCTCGCCGAAAC
GTTTGGTGGCGGGACCAGTGACGAAGGCTTGAGCGAGGGCGTGCAAGATTCCGAATACCGCAAGCGACAG
GCCGATCATCGTCGCGCTCCAGCGAAAGCGGTCCTCGCCGAAAATGACCCAGAGCGCTGCCGGCACCTGT
CCTACGAGTTGCATGATAAAGAAGACAGTCATAAGTGCGGCGACGATAGTCATGCCCCGCGCCCACCGGA
AGGAGCTGACTGGGTTGAAGGCTCTCAAGGGCATCGGTCGAGATCCCGGTGCCTAATGAGTGAGCTAACT
TACATTAATTGCGTTGCGCTCACTGCCCGCTTTCCAGTCGGGAAACCTGTCGTGCCAGCTGCATTAATGA
ATCGGCCAACGCGCGGGGAGAGGCGGTTTGCGTATTGGGCGCCAGGGTGGTTTTTCTTTTCACCAGTGAG
ACGGGCAACAGCTGATTGCCCTTCACCGCCTGGCCCTGAGAGAGTTGCAGCAAGCGGTCCACGCTGGTTT
GCCCCAGCAGGCGAAAATCCTGTTTGATGGTGGTTAACGGCGGGATATAACATGAGCTGTCTTCGGTATC
GTCGTATCCCACTACCGAGATATCCGCACCAACGCGCAGCCCGGACTCGGTAATGGCGCGCATTGCGCCC
AGCGCCATCTGATCGTTGGCAACCAGCATCGCAGTGGGAACGATGCCCTCATTCAGCATTTGCATGGTTT
GTTGAAAACCGGACATGGCACTCCAGTCGCCTTCCCGTTCCGCTATCGGCTGAATTTGATTGCGAGTGAG
ATATTTATGCCAGCCAGCCAGACGCAGACGCGCCGAGACAGAACTTAATGGGCCCGCTAACAGCGCGATT
TGCTGGTGACCCAATGCGACCAGATGCTCCACGCCCAGTCGCGTACCGTCTTCATGGGAGAAAATAATAC
TGTTGATGGGTGTCTGGTCAGAGACATCAAGAAATAACGCCGGAACATTAGTGCAGGCAGCTTCCACAGC
AATGGCATCCTGGTCATCCAGCGGATAGTTAATGATCAGCCCACTGACGCGTTGCGCGAGAAGATTGTGC
ACCGCCGCTTTACAGGCTTCGACGCCGCTTCGTTCTACCATCGACACCACCACGCTGGCACCCAGTTGAT
CGGCGCGAGATTTAATCGCCGCGACAATTTGCGACGGCGCGTGCAGGGCCAGACTGGAGGTGGCAACGCC
AATCAGCAACGACTGTTTGCCCGCCAGTTGTTGTGCCACGCGGTTGGGAATGTAATTCAGCTCCGCCATC
GCCGCTTCCACTTTTTCCCGCGTTTTCGCAGAAACGTGGCTGGCCTGGTTCACCACGCGGGAAACGGTCT
GATAAGAGACACCGGCATACTCTGCGACATCGTATAACGTTACTGGTTTCACATTCACCACCCTGAATTG
ACTCTCTTCCGGGCGCTATCATGCCATACCGCGAAAGGTTTTGCGCCATTCGATGGTGTCCGGGATCTCG
ACGCTCTCCCTTATGCGACTCCTGCATTAGGAAGCAGCCCAGTAGTAGGTTGAGGCCGTTGAGCACCGCC
GCCGCAAGGAATGGTGCATGCAAGGAGATGGCGCCCAACAGTCCCCCGGCCACGGGGCCTGCCACCATAC
CCACGCCGAAACAAGCGCTCATGAGCCCGAAGTGGCGAGCCCGATCTTCCCCATCGGTGATGTCGGCGAT
ATAGGCGCCAGCAACCGCACCTGTGGCGCCGGTGATGCCGGCCACGATGCGTCCGGCGTAGAGGATCGAG
ATCTCGATCCCGCGAAAT
